>Addgene plasmid #244676 | CL20_mEGFP_FOidr_124 | addgene full sequence | sequence record 488147 | Addgene NGS Result
AAAAAAAATCTAACCTCAAGTCAAGGCTTTTCTATGGAATAAGGAATGGACAGCAGGGGGCTGTTTCATA
TACTGATGACCTCTTTATAGCCAACCTTTGTTCATGGCAGCCAGCATATGGGCATATGTTGCCAAACTCT
AAACCAAATACTCATTCTGATGTTTTAAATGATTTGCCCTCCCATATGTCCTTCCGAGTGAGAGACACAA
AAAATTCCAACACACTATTGCAATGAAAATAAATTTCCTTTATTAGCCAGAAGTCAGATGCTCAAGGGGC
TTCATGATGTCCCCATAATTTTTGGCAGAGGGAAAAAGATCTGCTAGCTCGAGCAGCTGAAGCTTTATTG
AGGCTTAAGCAGTGGGTTCCCTAGTTAGCCAGAGAGCTCCCAGGCTCAGATCTGGTCTAACCAGAGAGAC
CCAGTACAGGCAAAAAGCAGATCTTGTCTTCTTTGGGAGTGAATTAGCCCTTCCAGTCCCCCCTTTTCTT
TTAAAAAGTGGCTAAGATCTACAGCTGCCTTGTAAGTCATTGGTCTTAAAGGTACCGTAATCTTATCTAG
AACCGGTTCAGGCTTTTCCCAGGGCCCAGGGACTTTGCTCTGTGGTTACCAACTTCTTTTCTTCAGTGGG
GAGGGAGGCTGGGGCCTTCCCGAGAGACCTAAAAGATTGCCCACTCTTGGCGGCAAGTGCAGGTAGTTGC
TGGCCTCCGACCATCTGCTTCGCCTGCTTCACCAGGCCCGGGGATTGGCTAAGAGGCCCTGGGGTCTGCT
CAGCCCCTGCAGAAGCTCTTCCTGAGGCCTGAGTTGTTGGCTCATATAAAAAGGCCTTGGCAGGAGGCTG
AGAAAGAAGTCTGGCCTGGGTGAGTGATTTAACAGCTTGCCAGGGGTCCTCTGAAGGGGCTGCTGCTTTC
CCAGATGTCTGAAGAGGATCTGACACACAGCCTTTCTCAACAGCTCTCGGCATATGCCCCAGACCTTTGC
TGGCAGGCCATGAACTTGACTCCAACACTGGCATCTTCTCATCAGCCTGTGGTGTGACCTGATGAGGTGA
AGCTGCCCGCTCCTTCTGGCGAGGAGTTAGGTCTATGAGATCCATCACCAAAGCAGCTCTATTTTTTGAC
TGAGTATTCTGGTCCACAGGCCTCAGTGCTTTTTCTTTAGCTACAAGGGTCTGGACCACAGCTGATAGTA
CTTTCTCAGGAGGTGGGAGTCTCTGGGACAAAGAGGCATGGGGTTTGTCAGTAGGCCTGTCTGAAGTCTG
GGGTTTGGGACTGCTAGTAATGAGCAGTCTGTCTGGCGGCGGAAGTCTCAGGCCAGTGGGAACTGAGGTT
TTCTCCAGTGACTGGGGCCTTGGGCTGGCAGCACCTATGGATTTATCCAGCCTTGGGTCAGCCGTCCCCA
GAGGTCTTTCCAGTGGTTGGGACCTGACTGAGGGTGAGGAGCTTGGGCTGGTCACTGGAGAGGGTTTGTC
GCTTAGCTGGGGTCTTGGTCCTGCCACTGCTGGTGGCCTGTCCAGTGGCCTCTGGCTGGAAACCAAGGAT
TGGGATTTGGTCCCTGACCCAGCGAGGTCTCTGACCTTATCTAAAGGCTGGGGCCTGGAGTCAGTTCTCT
CAAGAGGTCTTTCAGGTAGCAATGGCCTCTGACAAGTCCCTGCCAGAGCTTTTTTGGAGAGCGACAGCAT
CTGGTTGGTGTCAGCAGGAGGTTTATCTGACATTTTGGGTGCCTGAGCAGCCATTCCTGTTGATTGCTCT
GCCAGGTGAGTGCTTGGCCCTGGAGGCAGCGGTACTGGGGGAGGCACATACTCACGGATCTCCCCAGGTT
CCAGAGGATTGGGCCCACAGGGCCGGGAAGCGGCCGCACTTCCCCCGGAGCCTCCGCTTCCGCCCTTGTA
CAGCTCGTCCATGCCGAGAGTGATCCCGGCGGCGGTCACGAACTCCAGCAGGACCATGTGATCGCGCTTC
TCGTTGGGGTCTTTGCTCAGCTTGGACTGGGTGCTCAGGTAGTGGTTGTCGGGCAGCAGCACGGGGCCGT
CGCCGATGGGGGTGTTCTGCTGGTAGTGGTCGGCGAGCTGCACGCTGCCGTCCTCGATGTTGTGGCGGAT
CTTGAAGTTCACCTTGATGCCGTTCTTCTGCTTGTCGGCCATGATATAGACGTTGTGGCTGTTGTAGTTG
TACTCCAGCTTGTGCCCCAGGATGTTGCCGTCCTCCTTGAAGTCGATGCCCTTCAGCTCGATGCGGTTCA
CCAGGGTGTCGCCCTCGAACTTCACCTCGGCGCGGGTCTTGTAGTTGCCGTCGTCCTTGAAGAAGATGGT
GCGCTCCTGGACGTAGCCTTCGGGCATGGCGGACTTGAAGAAGTCGTGCTGCTTCATGTGGTCGGGGTAG
CGGCTGAAGCACTGCACGCCGTAGGTCAGGGTGGTCACGAGGGTGGGCCAGGGCACGGGCAGCTTGCCGG
TGGTGCAGATGAACTTCAGGGTCAGCTTGCCGTAGGTGGCATCGCCCTCGCCCTCGCCGGACACGCTGAA
CTTGTGGCCGTTTACGTCGCCGTCCAGCTCGACCAGGATGGGCACCACCCCGGTGAACAGCTCCTCGCCC
TTGCTCACCATGGTGGCGACCGGTGGATCCCGGGCCCGCGGTACCGTCGACTGCAGAATTCGGTTCACTA
AACGAGCCCGGTTCACTAAACGAGCTCTGCTTATATAGACCTCCCACCGTACACGCCTACCGCCCATTTG
CGTCAATGGGGCGGAGTTGTTACGACATTTTGGAAAGTCCCGTTGATTTTGGTGCCAAAACAAACTCCCA
TTGACGTCAATGGGGTGGAGACTTGGAAATCCCCGTGAGTCAAACCGCTATCCACGCCCATTGATGTACT
GCCAAAACCGCATCACCATGGTAATAGCGATGACTAATACGTAGATGTACTGCCAAGTAGGAAAGTCCCA
TAAGGTCATGTACTGGGCATAATGCCAGGCGGGCCATTTACCGTCATTGACGTCAATAGGGGGCGTACTT
GGCATATGATACACTTGATGTACTGCCAAGTGGGCAGTTTACCGTAAATACTCCACCCATTGACGTCAAT
GGAAAGTCCCTATTGGCGTTACTATGGGAACATACGTCATTATTGACGTCAATGGGCGGGGGTCGTTGGG
CGGTCAGCCAGGCGGGCCATTTACCGTAAGTTATGTAACGCGGAACTCCATATATGGGCTATGAACTAAT
GACCCCGTAATTGATTACTATTAATAACTAGCACGCGTTCGAAGCTTGAGCTCGGTCCCCTCGGGGTTGG
GAGGTGGGTCTGAAACGATAATGGTGAATATCCCTGCCTAACTCTATTCACTATAGAAAGTACAGCAAAA
ACTATTCTTAAACCTACCAAGCCTCCTACTATCATTATGAATAATTTTATATACCACAGCCAATTTGTTA
TGTTAAACCAATTCCACAAACTTGCCCATTTATCTAATTCCAATAATTCTTGTTCATTCTTTTCTTGCTG
GTTTTGCGATTCTTCAATTAAGGAGTGTATTAAGCTTGTGTAATTGTTAATTTCTCTGTCCCACTCCATC
CAGGTCGTGTGATTCCAAATCTGTTCCAGAGATTTATTACTCCAACTAGCATTCCAAGGCACAGCAGTGG
TGCAAATGAGTTTTCCAGAGCAACCCCAAATCCCCAGGAGCTGTTGATCCTTTAGGTATCTTTCCACAGC
CAGGATTCTTGCCTGGAGCTGCTTGATGCCCCAGACTGTGAGTTGCAACAGATGCTGTTGCGCCTCAATA
GCCCTCAGCAAATTGTTCTGCTGCTGCACTATACCAGACAATAATTGTCTGGCCTGTACCGTCAGCGTCA
TTGACGCTGCGCCCATAGTGCTTCCTGCTGCTCCCAAGAACCCAAGGAACAAAGCTCCTATTCCCACTGC
TCTTTTTTCTCTCTGCACCACTCTTCTCTTTGCCTTGGTGGGTGCTACTCCTAATGGTTCAATTTTTACT
ACTTTATATTTATATAATTCACTTCTCCAATTGTCCCTCATATCTCCTCCTTATGGTGTTTTACTAAACT
TTTCCATGTTCTAATCCTCATCCTGTCTACTTGCCACACAATCATCACCTGCCATCTGTTTTCCATAATC
CCTAATGATCTTTGCTTTTCTTCTTGGCACTACTTTTATGTCACTATTATCTTGTATTACTACTGCCCCT
TCACCTTTCCAGAGGAGCTTTGCTGGTCCTTTCCAAAGTGGATTTCTGCTGTCCCTGTAATAAACCCGAA
AATTTTGAATTTTTGTAATTTGTTTTTGTAATTCTTTAGTTTGTATGTCTGTTGCTATTATGTCTACTAT
TCTTTCCCCTGCACTGTACCCCCCAATCCCCCCTTTTCTTTTAAAATTGTGGATGAATACTGCCATTTGT
ACTGCTGTCTTAAGATGTTCAGCCTGATCTCTTACCTGTCCTATAATTTTCTTTAATTCTTTATTCATAG
ATTCTACTACTCCTTGACTTTGGGGATTGTAGGGAATTTCCAGGTCTGAAGATCCTGCTGCTTGCTGTGC
TTTTTTCTTACTTTTGTTTTGCTCTTCCTCTATCTTGTCTAAAGCTTCCTTGGTGTCTTTTATCTCTATC
CTTTGATGCACACAATAGAGGGTTGCTACTGTATTATATAATGATCTAAGTTCTTCTGATCCTGTCTGAA
GGGATGGTTGTAGCTGTCCCAGTATTTGTCTACAGCCTTCTGATGTTTCTAACAGGCCAGTATTAACTGC
GAATCGTTCTAGCTCCCTGCTTGCCCATACTATATGTTTTAATTTATATTTTTTCTTTCCCCCTGGCCTT
AACCGAATTTTTTCCCATCGCGATCTAATTCTCCCCCGCTTAATACTGACGCTCTCGCACCCATCTCTCT
CCTTCTAGCCTCCGCTAGTCAAAATTTTTGGCGTACTCACCAGTCGCCGCCCCTCGCCTCTTGCCGTGCG
CGCTTCAGCAAGCCGAGTCCTGCGTCGAGAGAGCTCCTCTGGTTTCCCTTTCGCTTTCAAGTCCCTGTTC
GGGCGCCACTGCTAGAGATTTTCCACACTGACTAAAAGGGTCTGAGGGATCTCTAGTTACCAGAGTCACA
CAACAGACGGGCACACACTACTTGAAGCACTCAAGGCAAGCTTTATTGAGGCTTAAGCAGTGGGTTCCCT
AGTTAGCCAGAGAGCTCCCAGGCTCAGATCTGGTCTAACCAGAGAGACCCAGTACAGGCAAAAAGCAGCT
GCTTATATGCAGGATCTGAGGGCTCGCCACTCCCCAGTCCCGCCCAGGCCACGCCTCCCATGGTAATAGC
GATGACTAATACGTAGATGTACTGCCAAGTAGGAAAGTCCCATAAGGTCATGTACTGGGCATAATGCCAG
GCGGGCCATTTACCGTCATTGACGTCAATAGGGGGCGTACTTGGCATATGATACACTTGATGTACTGCCA
AGTGGGCAGTTTACCGTAAATACTCCACCCATTGACGTCAATGGAAAGTCCCTATTGGCGTTACTATGGG
AACATACGTCATTATTGACGTCAATGGGCGGGGGTCGTTGGGCGGTCAGCCAGGCGGGCCATTTACCGTA
AGTTATGTAACGCGGAACTCCATATATGGGCTATGAACTAATGACCCCGTAATTGATTACTATTAATAAC
TAGTCAATAATCAATGTCGACCCAGGTGGCACTTTTCGGGGAAATGTGCGCGGAACCCCTATTTGTTTAT
TTTTCTAAATACATTCAAATATGTATCCGCTCATGAGACAATAACCCTGATAAATGCTTCAATAATATTG
AAAAAGGAAGAGTATGAGTATTCAACATTTCCGTGTCGCCCTTATTCCCTTTTTTGCGGCATTTTGCCTT
CCTGTTTTTGCTCACCCAGAAACGCTGGTGAAAGTAAAAGATGCTGAAGATCAGTTGGGTGCACGAGTGG
GTTACATCGAACTGGATCTCAACAGCGGTAAGATCCTTGAGAGTTTTCGCCCCGAAGAACGTTTTCCAAT
GATGAGCACTTTTAAAGTTCTGCTATGTGGCGCGGTATTATCCCGTATTGACGCCGGGCAAGAGCAACTC
GGTCGCCGCATACACTATTCTCAGAATGACTTGGTTGAGTACTCACCAGTCACAGAAAAGCATCTTACGG
ATGGCATGACAGTAAGAGAATTATGCAGTGCTGCCATAACCATGAGTGATAACACTGCGGCCAACTTACT
TCTGACAACGATCGGAGGACCGAAGGAGCTAACCGCTTTTTTGCACAACATGGGGGATCATGTAACTCGC
CTTGATCGTTGGGAACCGGAGCTGAATGAAGCCATACCAAACGACGAGCGTGACACCACGATGCCTGTAG
CAATGGCAACAACGTTGCGCAAACTATTAACTGGCGAACTACTTACTCTAGCTTCCCGGCAACAATTAAT
AGACTGGATGGAGGCGGATAAAGTTGCAGGACCACTTCTGCGCTCGGCCCTTCCGGCTGGCTGGTTTATT
GCTGATAAATCTGGAGCCGGTGAGCGTGGGTCTCGCGGTATCATTGCAGCACTGGGGCCAGATGGTAAGC
CCTCCCGTATCGTAGTTATCTACACGACGGGGAGTCAGGCAACTATGGATGAACGAAATAGACAGATCGC
TGAGATAGGTGCCTCACTGATTAAGCATTGGTAACTGTCAGACCAAGTTTACTCATATATACTTTAGATT
GATTTAAAACTTCATTTTTAATTTAAAAGGATCTAGGTGAAGATCCTTTTTGATAATCTCATGACCAAAA
TCCCTTAACGTGAGTTTTCGTTCCACTGAGCGTCAGACCCCGTAGAAAAGATCAAAGGATCTTCTTGAGA
TCCTTTTTTTCTGCGCGTAATCTGCTGCTTGCAAACAAAAAAACCACCGCTACCAGCGGTGGTTTGTTTG
CCGGATCAAGAGCTACCAACTCTTTTTCCGAAGGTAACTGGCTTCAGCAGAGCGCAGATACCAAATACTG
TTCTTCTAGTGTAGCCGTAGTTAGGCCACCACTTCAAGAACTCTGTAGCACCGCCTACATACCTCGCTCT
GCTAATCCTGTTACCAGTGGCTGCTGCCAGTGGCGATAAGTCGTGTCTTACCGGGTTGGACTCAAGACGA
TAGTTACCGGATAAGGCGCAGCGGTCGGGCTGAACGGGGGGTTCGTGCACACAGCCCAGCTTGGAGCGAA
CGACCTACACCGAACTGAGATACCTACAGCGTGAGCTATGAGAAAGCGCCACGCTTCCCGAAGGGAGAAA
GGCGGACAGGTATCCGGTAAGCGGCAGGGTCGGAACAGGAGAGCGCACGAGGGAGCTTCCAGGGGGAAAC
GCCTGGTATCTTTATAGTCCTGTCGGGTTTCGCCACCTCTGACTTGAGCGTCGATTTTTGTGATGCTCGT
CAGGGGGGCGGAGCCTATGGAAAAACGCCAGCAACGCGGCCTTTTTACGGTTCCTGGCCTTTTGCTGGCC
TTTTGCTCACATGTTCTTTCCTGCGTTATCCCCTGCTTCTGTGGATAACCGTATTACCGCCTTTGAGTGA
GCTGATACCGCTCGCCGCAGCCGAACGACCGAGCGCAGCGAGTCAGTGAGCGAGGAAGCGGAAGAGCGCC
CAATACGCAAACCGCCTCTCCCCGCGCGTTGGCCGATTCATTAATGCAGCGGATCCAGACATGATAAGAT
ACATTGATGAGTTTGGACAAACCACAACTAGAATGCAGTGAAAAAAATGCTTTATTTGTGAAATTTGTGA
TGCTATTGCTTTATTTGTAACCATTATAAGCTGCAATAAACAAGTTAGCTTTTTGCAAAAGCCTAGGCCT
CCAAAAAAGCCTCCTCACTACTTCTGGAATAGCTCAGAGGCCGAGGCGGCCTCGGCCTCTGCATAAATAA
AAAAAATTAGTCAGCCATGGGGCGGAGAATGGGCGGAACTGGGCGGAGTTAGGGGCGGGATGGGCGGAGT
TAGGGGCGGGACTATGGTTGCTGACTAATTGAGATGCGGATCCGCTGGCACGACAGGTTTCCCGACTGGA
AAGCGGGCAGTGAGCGCAACGCAATTAATGTGAGTTAGCTCACTCATTAGGCACCCCAGGCTTTACACTT
TATGCTTCCGGCTCGTATGTTGTGTGGAATTGTGAGCGGATAACAATTTCACACAGGAAACAGCTATGAC
CATGATTACGCCAAGCTTGGGCTGCAGGTCGAGGGATCTCCATAAGAGAAGAGGGACAGCTATGACTGGG
AGTAGTCAGGAGAGGAGGAAAAATCTGGCTAGTAAAACATGTAAGGAAAATTTTAGGGATGTTAAAGAAA
AAAATAACACAAAACAAAATAT
Features (pLannotate 1.2.2; 29 found; start..end, strand, type, name):
    199..254     -  polyA_signal   β-globin poly(A) signal: rabbit β-globin polyadenylation signal (Gil and Proudfoot, 1987)
    340..475     -  LTR            3' LTR (ΔU3) (fragment): self-inactivating 3' long terminal repeat (LTR) from HIV-1
    477..545     -  CDS            nef (fragment): NEF_HV1Z2 - Experimental evidence at protein level: Swiss-Prot protein existence level 1. Extracellular Nef protein targets CD4(+) T-lymphocytes for apoptosis by interacting with CXCR4 surface receptors. From Human immunodeficiency virus type 1 group M subtype D (isolate Z2/CDC-Z34) (HIV-1).
    571..1842    -  CDS            NSD1 (fragment): NSD1_HUMAN - Also known as ARA267, KMT3B. Experimental evidence at protein level: Swiss-Prot protein existence level 1. Histone methyltransferase that dimethylates Lys-36 of histone H3 (H3K36me2). Transcriptional intermediary factor capable of both negatively or positively influencing transcription, depending on the cellular context. From Homo sapiens (Human).
   1885..2601    -  CDS            mEGFP: mEGFP is a basic (constitutively fluorescent) green fluorescent protein published in 2002, derived from Aequorea victoria. It has moderate acid sensitivity.
   2615..2652    -  misc_feature   MCS (fragment): multiple cloning site
   2651..2667    -  promoter       tight TRE promoter (fragment): Tet-responsive promoter PTight, consisting of seven tet operator sequences followed by the minimal CMV promoter
   2683..2886    -  promoter       CMV promoter: human cytomegalovirus (CMV) immediate early promoter
   2887..3190    -  enhancer       CMV enhancer: human cytomegalovirus immediate early enhancer
   3258..3274    -  misc_feature   MCS (fragment): multiple cloning site
   3274..3299    -  CDS            Rev (fragment): human immunodeficiency virus 1 (HIV-1) Rev protein; rev; enhances nuclear export of unspliced and incompletely spliced viral mRNAs
   3676..3909    -  misc_feature   RRE: The Rev response element (RRE) of HIV-1 allows for Rev-dependent mRNA export from the nucleus to the cytoplasm.
   4043..4126    -  CDS            vif (fragment): VIF_HV1BR - Experimental evidence at protein level: Swiss-Prot protein existence level 1. Counteracts the innate antiviral activity of host APOBEC3F and APOBEC3G. Forms a complex with host APOBEC3F and APOBEC3G thus preventing the entry of these lethally hypermutating enzymes into progeny virions. Recruits an active E3 ubiquitin ligase complex composed of elongin BC, CUL5, and RBX2 to induce polyubiquitination of APOBEC3G and APOBEC3F. In turn, they are directed to the 26S proteasome for degradation. Vif interaction with APOBEC3G also blocks its cytidine deaminase activity in a proteasome-inde
   4269..4386    -  misc_feature   cPPT/CTS: central polypurine tract and central termination sequence of HIV-1
   4535..4894    -  CDS            HIV-1 gag (fragment): gag protein from human immunodeficiency virus 1; gag
   4878..5003    -  misc_feature   HIV-1 Ψ: packaging signal of human immunodeficiency virus type 1
   5050..5307    -  LTR            5' LTR (truncated): truncated 5' long terminal repeat (LTR) from HIV-1
   5309..5688    -  enhancer       CMV enhancer: human cytomegalovirus immediate early enhancer
   5719..5823    +  promoter       AmpR promoter: bla
   5824..6684    +  CDS            AmpR: β-lactamase; bla; confers resistance to ampicillin, carbenicillin, and related antibiotics
   6855..7443    +  rep_origin     ori: high-copy-number ColE1/pMB1/pBR322/pUC origin of replication
   7626..7680    +  CDS            lacI (fragment): lac repressor; lacI; The lac repressor binds to the lac operator to inhibit transcription in E. coli. This inhibition can be relieved by adding lactose or isopropyl-β-D-thiogalactopyranoside (IPTG).
   7682..7816    -  polyA_signal   SV40 poly(A) signal: SV40 polyadenylation signal
   7836..7971    -  rep_origin     SV40 ori: SV40 origin of replication
   7995..8017    -  promoter       SV40 promoter (fragment): SV40 enhancer and early promoter
   8024..8063    +  CDS            lacI (fragment): lac repressor; lacI; The lac repressor binds to the lac operator to inhibit transcription in E. coli. This inhibition can be relieved by adding lactose or isopropyl-β-D-thiogalactopyranoside (IPTG).
   8076..8097    +  protein_bind   CAP binding site: CAP binding activates transcription in the presence of cAMP. E. coli catabolite activator protein
   8112..8142    +  promoter       lac promoter: promoter for the E. coli lac operon
   8150..8166    +  protein_bind   lac operator: The lac repressor binds to the lac operator to inhibit transcription in E. coli. This inhibition can be relieved by adding lactose or isopropyl-β-D-thiogalactopyranoside (IPTG). lac repressor encoded by lacI
