[The description below was written by a language model from this plasmid's Addgene catalogue record and pLannotate feature annotations shown in this document.]
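Description:
CL20_mEGFP_FOidr_124 is an 8,352-nt mammalian expression plasmid built on the CL20 backbone. The catalogue lists it simply as a mammalian expression vector, but the feature table shows the architecture of an HIV-1-derived, self-inactivating lentiviral transfer vector. It is maintained in E. coli through a high-copy ColE1/pUC-type origin and an ampicillin resistance (β-lactamase) gene. The listed host strain, NEB Stable, is commonly chosen for repeat-containing constructs such as LTR-bearing lentiviral plasmids. The viral portion comprises a CMV enhancer fused to a truncated 5' LTR, the Ψ packaging signal with a partial gag sequence, the cPPT/CTS, the Rev response element, and a ΔU3 3' LTR fragment followed by a rabbit β-globin polyadenylation signal. Short vif, rev and nef matches are residual HIV-1 sequence rather than functional genes. An SV40 origin and poly(A) signal and lac promoter/operator remnants lie in the plasmid backbone. No mammalian selection marker is annotated.

The payload is driven by an internal CMV enhancer/promoter and encodes monomeric EGFP fused to the N terminus of FOidr_124. This is an unmutated intrinsically disordered region taken from the human oncogenic fusion protein NUP98_NSD1, and the depositor notes that it spans residues 1411–1834 of the fusion. The annotation identifies this roughly 1.3-kb coding segment as an NSD1 fragment, so the region falls within the NSD1-derived part of the fusion. The construct serves to express the fluorescently tagged IDR in mammalian cells so its localisation and behaviour can be imaged. The associated work concerns links between protein condensate formation and RNA biology.
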