Addgene plasmid #244676: CL20_mEGFP_FOidr_124
Purpose: Express mEGFP-tagged intrinsically disordered protein (IDR), FOidr_124, derived from human fusion protein NUP98_NSD1
Depositing lab: Richard Kriwacki. Depositing organization: St. Jude Children's Research Hospital. Publication: Proteome-wide computational analyses reveal links between protein condensate formation and RNA biology. Maiti S, Tripathi S, Baggett DW, Phillips AH, Park CG, Wang J, Wahiduzzaman, Freyaldenhoven WT, Kinger S, Pioso BJ, Bollinger JC, Somjee R, Lang B, Babu MM, Kriwacki RW. Sci Adv. 2025 Dec 5;11(49):eady1420. doi: 10.1126/sciadv.ady1420. Epub 2025 Dec 3. PubMed 41337585.
Backbone
  Vector backbone: CL20
  Vector type: Mammalian Expression
Growth in bacteria
  Bacterial resistance: Ampicillin, 100 μg/mL
  Growth temperature: 37°C
  Growth strain: NEB Stable
  Copy number: High Copy
Gene/Insert
  Gene/Insert name: FOidr_124
  Species: H. sapiens (human)
  Mutation: Unmutated
  Tag / fusion protein: monomeric EGFP (N terminal on insert)
  Cloning method: Restriction Enzyme; 5′ cloning site Unknown (unknown if destroyed)
Terms and licenses: Academic/Nonprofit Terms; Industry Terms: Not Available to Industry
Depositor comments: NUP98_NSD1_1411_1834
How to cite: CL20_mEGFP_FOidr_124 was a gift from Richard Kriwacki (Addgene plasmid # 244676 ; http://n2t.net/addgene:244676 ; RRID:Addgene_244676)
